Addgene plasmid #177052: pEPQD1CB0120
Purpose: MoClo Level 1, position 1, transcriptional unit for transient expression of major latex protein-like (NmMLPL) from Nepeta mussinii driven by 35S promoter; contains a chloroplast transit peptide
Depositing lab: Nicola Patron. Depositing organization: Earlham Institute. Publication: Reconstitution of monoterpene indole alkaloid biosynthesis in genome engineered Nicotiana benthamiana. Dudley QM, Jo S, Guerrero DAS, Chhetry M, Smedley MA, Harwood WA, Sherden NH, O'Connor SE, Caputi L, Patron NJ. Commun Biol. 2022 Sep 10;5(1):949. doi: 10.1038/s42003-022-03904-w. PubMed 36088516.
Backbone
  Vector backbone: pICH47732
  Vector type: Synthetic Biology
Growth in bacteria
  Bacterial resistance: Ampicillin, 100 μg/mL
  Growth temperature: 37°C
  Growth strain: DH5alpha
  Copy number: High Copy
Gene/Insert
  Gene/Insert name: major latex protein-like (NmMLPL) from Nepeta mussinii (alt name: P1 _35SshortTMV-cTP_NmMLP-35Sterm)
  Species: Other
  Cloning method: Restriction Enzyme; 5′ cloning site Unknown (unknown if destroyed); 3′ cloning site Unknown (unknown if destroyed)
  Sequencing primers: 5′ CTGGTGGCAGGATATATTGTGGTG; 3′ GAACCCTGTGGTTGGCATGCACATAC
Terms and licenses: Academic/Nonprofit Terms; Industry Terms: Not Available to Industry
How to cite: pEPQD1CB0120 was a gift from Nicola Patron (Addgene plasmid # 177052 ; http://n2t.net/addgene:177052 ; RRID:Addgene_177052)
