[The description below was written by a language model from this plasmid's Addgene catalogue record and pLannotate feature annotations shown in this document.]
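Description:
pEPQD1CB0120 is a MoClo (Golden Gate modular cloning) Level 1, position 1 transcriptional unit built in the pICH47732 acceptor backbone, a binary vector intended for Agrobacterium-mediated delivery into plants. The 5.8 kb plasmid carries both a high-copy ColE1/pUC-type origin for propagation in E. coli and the broad-host-range IncP replication system (oriV together with the trfA replication initiator gene), which allows maintenance in Agrobacterium. Selection in bacteria is by ampicillin/carbenicillin through a β-lactamase gene under its own promoter. A short annotated TetR fragment appears to be a backbone remnant rather than a functional element.

The payload lies between nopaline-type left and right T-DNA border repeats, which define the segment transferred into plant cells. Within these borders, a short CaMV 35S promoter followed by the tobacco mosaic virus Ω leader, a translational enhancer, drives the coding sequence, and the unit is closed by the CaMV 35S polyadenylation signal/terminator. The open reading frame begins with a chloroplast transit peptide, annotated as a fragment of the Rubisco small subunit (rbcS), fused upstream of the major latex protein-like gene (NmMLPL) from Nepeta mussinii. The NmMLPL coding region itself was not picked up by the automated annotation but would correspond to the unannotated interval between the transit peptide and the terminator. The transit peptide is expected to direct the protein to plastids. No plant selectable marker is annotated in the T-DNA, consistent with the stated purpose of transient expression. The associated work concerns reconstituting monoterpene indole alkaloid biosynthesis in Nicotiana benthamiana. As a position 1 Level 1 module, it can also be assembled with other units into multigene MoClo constructs.
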