Features (pLannotate 1.2.2; 13 found; start..end, strand, type, name):
    158..182     +  misc_feature   LB T-DNA repeat: left border repeat from nopaline C58 T-DNA
    368..713     +  promoter       CaMV 35S promoter: strong constitutive promoter from cauliflower mosaic virus
    665..711     +  promoter       minimal CaMV 35S promoter: minimal 35S promoter from cauliflower mosaic virus
    742..795     +  misc_feature   TMV Ω: translational enhancer from the tobacco mosaic virus 5'-leader sequence (Gallie et al., 1988)
    804..983     +  CDS            rbcS (fragment): RBS_NICBE - Experimental evidence at protein level: Swiss-Prot protein existence level 1. (Microbial infection) Required for tobamovirus movement (e.g. tobacco mosaic virus (TMV)). From Nicotiana benthamiana.
   1498..1672    +  polyA_signal   CaMV poly(A) signal: cauliflower mosaic virus polyadenylation signal
   1717..1741    +  misc_feature   RB T-DNA repeat: right border repeat from nopaline C58 T-DNA
   1853..1873    -  CDS            TetR (fragment): tetracycline resistance regulatory protein; tetR
   1900..3045    -  CDS            trfA: TRFA_ECOLX - Experimental evidence at protein level: Swiss-Prot protein existence level 1. Also involved in plasmid copy number control, promoting intermolecular coupling of protein bound iterons at oriV, which inhibits replication initiation. From Escherichia coli.
   3381..3969    -  rep_origin     ori: high-copy-number ColE1/pMB1/pBR322/pUC origin of replication
   4140..5000    -  CDS            AmpR: β-lactamase; bla; confers resistance to ampicillin, carbenicillin, and related antibiotics
   5001..5105    -  promoter       AmpR promoter: bla
   5192..66      -  rep_origin     oriV (across the origin): incP origin of replication
>Addgene plasmid #177052 | pEPQD1CB0120 | addgene full sequence | sequence record 349500 | Addgene NGS Result
GGCGCGTTTGCAGGGCCATAGACGGCCGCCAGCCCAGCGGCGAGGGCAACCAGCCCGGTGAGCGTCGCAA
AGGAGATCCTGATCTGACTGATGGGCTGCCTGTATCGAGTGGTGATTTTGTGCCGAGCTGCCGGTCGGGG
AGCTGTTGGCTGGCTGGTGGCAGGATATATTGTGGTGTAAACAAATTGACGCTTAGACAACTTAATAACA
CATTGCGGACGTTTTTAATGTACTGGGGTGGATGCAGTGGGCCCCACTCTGTGAAGACAATGCCGAATTC
GGATCCGGAGGTCAACATGGTGGAGCACGACACTCTGGTCTACTCCAAAAATGTCAAAGATACAGTCTCA
GAAGATCAAAGGGCTATTGAGACTTTTCAACAAAGGATAATTTCGGGAAACCTCCTCGGATTCCATTGCC
CAGCTATCTGTCACTTCATCGAAAGGACAGTAGAAAAGGAAGGTGGCTCCTACAAATGCCATCATTGCGA
TAAAGGAAAGGCTATCATTCAAGATCTCTCTGCCGACAGTGGTCCCAAAGATGGACCCCCACCCACGAGG
AGCATCGTGGAAAAAGAAGAGGTTCCAACCACGTCTACAAAGCAAGTGGATTGATGTGACATCTCCACTG
ACGTAAGGGATGACGCACAATCCCACTATCCTTCGCAAGACCCTTCCTCTATATAAGGAAGTTCATTTCA
TTTGGAGAGGACACGCTACTGTATAAGAGCTCATTTTTACAACAATTACCAACAACAACAAACAACAAAC
AACATTACAATTACATTTACAATTATCGATAACATGGCTTCTTCTATGCTTTCTTCTGCTGCTGTTGTTG
CTACTCGTGCTAGTGCTGCTCAAGCTAGTATGGTTGCTCCTTTTACTGGACTTAAGTCTGCTGCTTCTTT
TCCTGTTACTAGAAAGCAAAACAACCTTGATATTACTTCTATTGCTAGTAACGGAGGAAGAGTTCGAGCA
ATGGCTTCGAAGCTTGAAATAGAAATTGAGTTGAAAAGTGATGTAGAAAAGATGTGGAAACACTTCAAAG
AATTCACCAAATTATTCCCCAAGGCTTGTCCTCATCTTTACGAGAAGATTGATGTGATCGAGGGAGATGG
GATATCAGTTGGAACAATCTTTGTCAGTACCCTGAAACCAACAGAGTTGAACCCCGTGGTTATGGTGACG
AAGGAGAAGATTGATTTTTTAGATGATGAGAACAAAATGTTGAGGTATAGTTACATGGAAGGGGAGATAT
TAAAGAATTACAAGAATTTGAGGGGCACAGTGCATATGAGCAGCAGCAAAAGTGGTGGAACTATATTCAA
ATATTCAGGAGAATTCGAAAAGGCAAATGAACAAGTCCCTGATCCTGTTTTCTTCAAAGATTTTATGGTC
ATAGTTTTCCAAGGTTTGGATGATTATATTCTCAAGGGCATGAACCATACATGTCAAAATTAAGCTTCTC
TAGCTAGAGTCGATCGACAAGCTCGAGTTTCTCCATAATAATGTGTGAGTAGTTCCCAGATAAGGGAATT
AGGGTTCCTATAGGGTTTCGCTCATGTGTTGAGCATATAAGAAACCCTTAGTATGTATTTGTATTTGTAA
AATACTTCTATCAATAAAATTTCTAATTCCTAAAACCAAAATCCAGTACTAAAATCCAGATCGCTGCAAT
TGTCTTCTGCACGAAGTGGTTTAAACTATCAGTGTTTGACAGGATATATTGGCGGGTAAACCTAAGAGAA
AAGAGCGTTTATTAGAATAATCGGATATTTAAAAGGGCGTGAAAAGGTTTATCCGTTCGTCCATTTGTAT
GTGCATGCCAACCACAGGGTTCCCCAGATCAGGCGCTGGCTGCTGAACCCCCAGCCGGAACTGACCCCAC
AAGGCCCTAGCGTTTGCAATGCACCAGGTCATCATTGACCCAGGCGTGTTCCACCAGGCCGCTGCCTCGC
AACTCTTCGCAGGCTTCGCCGACCTGCTCGCGCCACTTCTTCACGCGGGTGGAATCCGATCCGCACATGA
GGCGGAAGGTTTCCAGCTTGAGCGGGTACGGCTCCCGGTGCGAGCTGAAATAGTCGAACATCCGTCGGGC
CGTCGGCGACAGCTTGCGGTACTTCTCCCATATGAATTTCGTGTAGTGGTCGCCAGCAAACAGCACGACG
ATTTCCTCGTCGATCAGGACCTGGCAACGGGACGTTTTCTTGCCACGGTCCAGGACGCGGAAGCGGTGCA
GCAGCGACACCGATTCCAGGTGCCCAACGCGGTCGGACGTGAAGCCCATCGCCGTCGCCTGTAGGCGCGA
CAGGCATTCCTCGGCCTTCGTGTAATACCGGCCATTGATCGACCAGCCCAGGTCCTGGCAAAGCTCGTAG
AACGTGAAGGTGATCGGCTCGCCGATAGGGGTGCGCTTCGCGTACTCCAACACCTGCTGCCACACCAGTT
CGTCATCGTCGGCCCGCAGCTCGACGCCGGTGTAGGTGATCTTCACGTCCTTGTTGACGTGGAAAATGAC
CTTGTTTTGCAGCGCCTCGCGCGGGATTTTCTTGTTGCGCGTGGTGAACAGGGCAGAGCGGGCCGTGTCG
TTTGGCATCGCTCGCATCGTGTCCGGCCACGGCGCAATATCGAACAAGGAAAGCTGCATTTCCTTGATCT
GCTGCTTCGTGTGTTTCAGCAACGCGGCCTGCTTGGCCTCGCTGACCTGTTTTGCCAGGTCCTCGCCGGC
GGTTTTTCGCTTCTTGGTCGTCATAGTTCCTCGCGTGTCGATGGTCATCGACTTCGCCAAACCTGCCGCC
TCCTGTTCAAGACGACGCGAACGCTCCACGGCGGCCGATGGCGCGGGCAGGGCAGGGGGAGCCAGTTGCA
CGCTGTCGCGCTCGATCTTGGCCGTAGCTTGCTGGACCATCGAGCCGACGGACTGGAAGGTTTCGCGGGG
CGCACGCATGACGGTGCGGCTTGCGATGGTTTCGGCATCCTCGGCGGAAAACCCCGCGTCGATCAGTTCT
TGCCTGTATGCCTTCCGGTCAAACGTCCGATTCATTCACCCTCCTTGCGGGATTGCCCCGACTCACGCCG
GGGCAATGTGCCCTTATTCCTGATTTGACCCGCCTGGTGCCTTGGTGTCCAGATAATCCACCTTATCGGC
AATGAAGTCGGTCCCGTAGACCGTCTGGCCGTCCTTCTCGTACTTGGTATTCCGAATCTTGCCCTGCACG
AATACCAGCGACCCCTTGCCCAAATACTTGCCGTGGGCCTCGGCCTGAGAGCCAAAACACTTGATGCGGA
AGAAGTCGGTGCGCTCCTGCTTGTCGCCGGCATCGTTGCGCCACATCTAGGATCTGCCAGGAACCGTAAA
AAGGCCGCGTTGCTGGCGTTTTTCCATAGGCTCCGCCCCCCTGACGAGCATCACAAAAATCGACGCTCAA
GTCAGAGGTGGCGAAACCCGACAGGACTATAAAGATACCAGGCGTTTCCCCCTGGAAGCTCCCTCGTGCG
CTCTCCTGTTCCGACCCTGCCGCTTACCGGATACCTGTCCGCCTTTCTCCCTTCGGGAAGCGTGGCGCTT
TCTCATAGCTCACGCTGTAGGTATCTCAGTTCGGTGTAGGTCGTTCGCTCCAAGCTGGGCTGTGTGCACG
AACCCCCCGTTCAGCCCGACCGCTGCGCCTTATCCGGTAACTATCGTCTTGAGTCCAACCCGGTAAGACA
CGACTTATCGCCACTGGCAGCAGCCACTGGTAACAGGATTAGCAGAGCGAGGTATGTAGGCGGTGCTACA
GAGTTCTTGAAGTGGTGGCCTAACTACGGCTACACTAGAAGAACAGTATTTGGTATCTGCGCTCTGCTGA
AGCCAGTTACCTTCGGAAAAAGAGTTGGTAGCTCTTGATCCGGCAAACAAACCACCGCTGGTAGCGGTGG
TTTTTTTGTTTGCAAGCAGCAGATTACGCGCAGAAAAAAAGGATCTCAAGAAGATCCTTTGATCTTTTCT
ACGGGGTCTGACGCTCAGTGGAACGAAAACTCACGTTAAGGGATTTTGGTCATGAGATTATCAAAAAGGA
TCTTCACCTAGATCCTTTTAAATTAAAAATGAAGTTTTAAATCAATCTAAAGTATATATGAGTAAACTTG
GTCTGACAGTTACCAATGCTTAATCAGTGAGGCACCTATCTCAGCGATCTGTCTATTTCGTTCATCCATA
GTTGCCTGACTCCCCGTCGTGTAGATAACTACGATACGGGAGGGCTTACCATCTGGCCCCAGTGCTGCAA
TGATACCGCGAGAACCACGCTCACCGGCTCCAGATTTATCAGCAATAAACCAGCCAGCCGGAAGGGCCGA
GCGCAGAAGTGGTCCTGCAACTTTATCCGCCTCCATCCAGTCTATTAATTGTTGCCGGGAAGCTAGAGTA
AGTAGTTCGCCAGTTAATAGTTTGCGCAACGTTGTTGCCATTGCTACAGGCATCGTGGTGTCACGCTCGT
CGTTTGGTATGGCTTCATTCAGCTCCGGTTCCCAACGATCAAGGCGAGTTACATGATCCCCCATGTTGTG
CAAAAAAGCGGTTAGCTCCTTCGGTCCTCCGATCGTTGTCAGAAGTAAGTTGGCCGCAGTGTTATCACTC
ATGGTTATGGCAGCACTGCATAATTCTCTTACTGTCATGCCATCCGTAAGATGCTTTTCTGTGACTGGTG
AGTACTCAACCAAGTCATTCTGAGAATAGTGTATGCGGCGACCGAGTTGCTCTTGCCCGGCGTCAATACG
GGATAATACCGCGCCACATAGCAGAACTTTAAAAGTGCTCATCATTGGAAAACGTTCTTCGGGGCGAAAA
CTCTCAAGGATCTTACCGCTGTTGAGATCCAGTTCGATGTAACCCACTCGTGCACCCAACTGATCTTCAG
CATCTTTTACTTTCACCAGCGTTTCTGGGTGAGCAAAAACAGGAAGGCAAAATGCCGCAAAAAAGGGAAT
AAGGGCGACACGGAAATGTTGAATACTCATACTCTTCCTTTTTCAATATTATTGAAGCATTTATCAAGGT
TATTGTCTCATGAGCGGATACATATTTGAATGTATTTAGAAAAATAAACAAATAGGGGTTCCGCGCACGA
ATTGGCCAGCGCTGCCATTTTTGGGGTGAGGCCGTTCGCGGCCGAGGGGCGCAGCCCCTGGGGGGATGGG
AGGCCCGCGTTAGCGGGCCGGGAGGGTTCGAGAAGGGGGGGCACCCCCCTTCGGCGTGCGCGGTCACGCG
CACAGGGCGCAGCCCTGGTTAAAAACAAGGTTTATAAATATTGGTTTAAAAGCAGGTTAAAAGACAGGTT
AGCGGTGGCCGAAAAACGGGCGGAAACCCTTGCAAATGCTGGATTTTCTGCCTGTGGACAGCCCCTCAAA
TGTCAATAGGTGCGCCCCTCATCTGTCAGCACTCTGCCCCTCAAGTGTCAAGGATCGCGCCCCTCATCTG
TCAGTAGTCGCGCCCCTCAAGTGTCAATACCGCAGGGCACTTATCCCCAGGCTTGTCCACATCATCTGTG
GGAAACTCGCGTAAAATCAGGCGTTTTCGCCGATTTGCGAGGCTGGCCAGCTCCACGTCGCCGGCCGAAA
TCGAGCCTGCCCCTCATCTGTCAACGCCGCGCCGGGTGAGTCGGCCCCTCAAGTGTCAACGTCCGCCCCT
CATCTGTCAGTGAGGGCCAAGTTTTCCGCGAGGTATCCACAACGCCGGCGGCCGCGGTGTCTCGCACACG
GCTTCGACGGCGTTTCT
